>Addgene plasmid #14992 | pET28(a)-hFX(I154F)-HA | depositor partial sequence | sequence record 8204 | Author sequence
CGCGGATCCGGCTCTCTAGATGAGACCACCTATGAAAGACTAGCAGAGGAAACGCTGGACTCTTTAGCAG
AGTTTTTTGAAGACCTTGCAGACAAGCCATACACGTTTGAGGACTATGATGTCTCCTTTGGGAGTGGTGT
CTTAACTGTCAAACTGGGTGGAGATCTAGGAACCTATGTGATCAACAAGCAGACGCCAAACAAGCAATTC
TGGCTATCTTCTCCATCCAGTGGACCTAAGCGTTATGACTGGACTGGGAAAAACTGGGTGTACTCCCACG
ACGGCGTGTCCCTCCATGAGCTGCTGGCCGCAGAGCTCACTAAAGCCTTAAAAACCAAACTGGACTTGTC
TTCCTTGGCCTATTCCGGAAAAGATGCTTACCCTTACGACGTACCAGACTACGCAGACACGTACCGATAC
ATCTAGAATTC
