>Addgene plasmid #14992 | pET28(a)-hFX(I154F)-HA | addgene partial sequence | sequence record 21850 | 14992 with T7-term
GNTNNCTCCTTCGGGCTTNTNGCAGCCGGATCTCAGTGGTGGTGGTGGTGGTGCTCGAGTGCGGCCGCAA
GCTTGTCGACGGAGCTCGAATTCTAGATGTATCGGTACGTGTCTGCGTAGTCTGGTACGTCGTAAGGGTA
AGCATCTTTTCCGGAATAGGCCAAGGAAGACAAGTCCAGTTTGGTTTTTAAGGCTTTAGTGAGCTCTGCG
GCCAGCAGCTCATGGAGGGACACGCCGTCGTGGGAGTACACCCAGTTTTTCCCAGTCCAGTCATAACGCT
TAGGTCCACTGGATGGAGAAGATAGCCAGAATTGCTTGTTTGGCGTCTGCTTGTTGATCACATAGGTTCC
TAGATCTCCACCCAGTTTGACAGTTAAGACACCACTCCCAAAGGAGACATCATAGTCCTCAAACGTGTAT
GGCTTGTCTGCAAGGTCTTCAAAAAACTCTGCTAAAGAGTCCAGCGTTTCCTCTGCTAGTCTTTCATAGG
TGGTCTCATCTAGAGAGCCGGATCCGCGACCCATTTGCTGTCCACCAGTCATGCTAGCCATATGGCTGCC
GCGCGGCACCAGGCCGCTGCTGTGATGATGATGATGATGGCTGCTGCCCATGGTATATCTCCTTCTTAAA
GTTAAACAAAATTATTTCTAGAGGGGAATTGTTATCCGCTCACAATTCCCCTATAGTGAGTCGTATTAAT
TTCGCGGGATCGAGATCTCGATCCTCTACGCCGGACGCATCGTGNCNGCATCACGGCGCACAGGTGCGGT
GCTGGCGCTATATCGCAAACNCCGANNGGNAAACGGCCNCCTNCGCTCAGACCCTNTTCGCTGGTAGGNG
CAGCCCTGCCGGGATTGGCCATCCTTGNGCCATCTGGGGGG
