[The description below was written by a language model from this plasmid's Addgene catalogue record.]
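Description:
pET28(a)-hFX(I154F)-HA is a bacterial expression plasmid built on the pET-28a(+) backbone (about 5.4 kb without insert) and selected with kanamycin. The record lists DH5alpha as the propagation strain and gives the copy number as unknown. pET-28a vectors generally place the cloned gene under a T7 promoter with lac operator control, so protein production normally requires a host supplying T7 RNA polymerase. The record does not spell out these regulatory elements, although the use of a T7 primer for 5′ sequencing is consistent with that layout.

The insert is a roughly 428 bp fragment of human frataxin (FXN) cDNA, cloned between BamHI and EcoRI sites that both remain intact. It encodes residues 88–210 of the protein rather than the full-length precursor, so the N-terminal portion is absent. It carries an isoleucine-to-phenylalanine substitution at position 154, numbered according to the full-length protein. The frataxin fragment is fused to an N-terminal His tag contributed by the backbone and to HA and AU1 epitope tags at its C terminus. The His tag allows metal-affinity purification, and the two epitope tags allow antibody-based detection or capture.

The record does not state a specific purpose. The design suits production and purification of recombinant I154F mutant frataxin in E. coli, for example for biochemical or structural comparison with the wild-type protein.
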