Addgene plasmid #14992: pET28(a)-hFX(I154F)-HA
Depositing lab: Michael Ristow. Depositing organization: Friedrich-Schiller-Universitaet Jena.
Backbone
  Vector backbone: pET-28a(+)
  Backbone manufacturer: BMD Biosciences
  Backbone size w/o insert (bp): 5400
  Vector type: Bacterial Expression
Growth in bacteria
  Bacterial resistance: Kanamycin, 50 μg/mL
  Growth temperature: 37°C
  Growth strain: DH5alpha
  Copy number: Unknown
Gene/Insert
  Gene/Insert name: human frataxin cDNA (alt names: hFX; FRX; frataxin)
  Species: H. sapiens (human)
  Insert size (bp): 428
  Mutation: contains cDNA coding sequence for amino acids 88-210 of the original human frataxin gene; changed isoleucine 154 to phenylalanine (mutation I154F localization corresponds to full-length protein)
  Entrez Gene: FXN (a.k.a. CyaY, FA, FARR, FRDA, X25)
  Tag / fusion protein: HA (C terminal on insert); AU1 (C terminal on insert); HIS (N terminal on backbone)
  Cloning method: Restriction Enzyme; 5′ cloning site BamHI (not destroyed); 3′ cloning site EcoRI (not destroyed)
  Sequencing primers: 5′ T7
Terms and licenses: Academic/Nonprofit Terms; Industry Terms: Not Available to Industry
How to cite: pET28(a)-hFX(I154F)-HA was a gift from Michael Ristow (Addgene plasmid # 14992 ; http://n2t.net/addgene:14992 ; RRID:Addgene_14992)
